>Addgene plasmid #152762 | pGBW-m4133580 | depositor full sequence | sequence record 295774 | Full Sequence
CACCATGGCTGATGCACAATCGTTTTTAAACCGGGTTTGCGGTGTAAGTGCAGCCCGTCTTACACCGTGC
GGCACAGGCACTAGTACTGATGTCGTATACAGGGCTTTTGACATCTACAATGATAAAGTAGCTGGTTTTG
CTAAATTCCTAAAAACTAATTGTTGTCGCTTCCAAGAAAAGGACGAAGATGACAATTTAATTGATTCTTA
CTTTGTAGTTAAGAGACACACTTTCTCTAACTACCAACATGAAGAAACAATTTATAATTTACTTAAGGAT
TGTCCAGCTGTTGCTAAACATGACTTCTTTAAGTTTAGAATAGACGGTGACATGGTACCACATATATCAC
GTCAACGTCTTACTAAATACACAATGGCAGACCTCGTCTATGCTTTAAGGCATTTTGATGAAGGTAATTG
TGACACATTAAAAGAAATACTTGTCACATACAATTGTTGTGATGATGATTATTTCAATAAAAAGGACTGG
TATGATTTTGTAGAAAACCCAGATATATTACGCGTATACGCCAACTTAGGTGAACGTGTACGCCAAGCTT
TGTTAAAAACAGTACAATTCTGTGATGCCATGCGAAATGCTGGTATTGTTGGTGTACTGACATTAGATAA
TCAAGATCTCAATGGTAACTGGTATGATTTCGGTGATTTCATACAAACCACGCCAGGTAGTGGAGTTCCT
GTTGTAGATTCTTATTATTCATTGTTAATGCCTATATTAACCTTGACCAGGGCTTTAACTGCAGAGTCAC
ATGTTGACACTGACTTAACAAAGCCTTACATTAAGTGGGATTTGTTAAAATATGACTTCACGGAAGAGAG
GTTAAAACTCTTTGACCGTTATTTTAAATATTGGGATCAGACATACCACCCAAATTGTGTTAACTGTTTG
GATGACAGATGCATTCTGCATTGTGCAAACTTTAATGTTTTATTCTCTACAGTGTTCCCACCTACAAGTT
TTGGACCACTAGTGAGAAAAATATTTGTTGATGGTGTTCCATTTGTAGTTTCAACTGGATACCACTTCAG
AGAGCTAGGTGTTGTACATAATCAGGATGTAAACTTACATAGCTCTAGACTTAGTTTTAAGGAATTACTT
GTGTATGCTGCTGACCCTGCTATGCACGCTGCTTCTGGTAATCTATTACTAGATAAACGCACTACGTGCT
TTTCAGTAGCTGCACTTACTAACAATGTTGCTTTTCAAACTGTCAAACCCGGTAATTTTAACAAAGACTT
CTATGACTTTGCTGTGTCTAAGGGTTTCTTTAAGGAAGGAAGTTCTGTTGAATTAAAACACTTCTTCTTT
GCTCAGGATGGTAATGCTGCTATCAGCGATTATGACTACTATCGTTATAATCTACCAACAATGTGTGATA
TCAGACAACTACTATTTGTAGTTGAAGTTGTTGATAAGTACTTTGATTGTTACGATGGTGGCTGTATTAA
TGCTAACCAAGTCATCGTCAACAACCTAGACAAATCAGCTGGTTTTCCATTTAATAAATGGGGTAAGGCT
AGACTTTATTATGATTCAATGAGTTATGAGGATCAAGATGCACTTTTCGCATATACAAAACGTAATGTCA
TCCCTACTATAACTCAAATGAATCTTAAGTATGCCATTAGTGCAAAGAATAGAGCTCGCACCGTAGCTGG
TGTCTCTATCTGTAGTACTATGACCAATAGACAGTTTCATCAAAAATTATTGAAATCAATAGCCGCCACT
AGAGGAGCTACTGTAGTAATTGGAACAAGCAAATTCTATGGTGGTTGGCACAACATGTTAAAAACTGTTT
ATAGTGATGTAGAAAACCCTCACCTTATGGGTTGGGATTATCCTAAATGTGATAGAGCCATGCCTAACAT
GCTTAGAATTATGGCCTCACTTGTTCTTGCTCGCAAACATACAACGTGTTGTAGCTTGTCACACCGTTTC
TATAGATTAGCTAATGAGTGTGCTCAAGTATTGAGTGAAATGGTCATGTGTGGCGGTTCACTATATGTTA
AACCAGGTGGAACCTCATCAGGAGATGCCACAACTGCTTATGCTAATAGTGTTTTTAACATTTGTCAAGC
TGTCACGGCCAATGTTAATGCACTTTTATCTACTGATGGTAACAAAATTGCCGATAAGTATGTCCGCAAT
TTACAACACAGACTTTATGAGTGTCTCTATAGAAATAGAGATGTTGACACAGACTTTGTGAATGAGTTTT
ACGCATATTTGCGTAAACATTTCTCAATGATGATACTCTCTGACGATGCTGTTGTGTGTTTCAATAGCAC
TTATGCATCTCAAGGTCTAGTGGCTAGCATAAAGAACTTTAAGTCAGTTCTTTATTATCAAAACAATGTT
TTTATGTCTGAAGCAAAATGTTGGACTGAGACTGACCTTACTAAAGGACCTCATGAATTTTGCTCTCAAC
ATACAATGCTAGTTAAACAGGGTGATGATTATGTGTACCTTCCTTACCCAGATCCATCAAGAATCCTAGG
GGCCGGCTGTTTTGTAGATGATATCGTAAAAACAGATGGTACACTTATGATTGAACGGTTCGTGTCTTTA
GCTATAGATGCTTACCCACTTACTAAACATCCTAATCAGGAGTATGCTGATGTCTTTCATTTGTACTTAC
AATACATAAGAAAGCTACATGATGAGTTAACAGGACACATGTTAGACATGTATTCTGTTATGCTTACTAA
TGATAACACTTCAAGGTATTGGGAACCTGAGTTTTATGAGGCTATGTACACACCGCATACAGTCTTAGAA
AACCTTTACTTTCAGTCGAAGAGGCGATGGAAAAAGAATTTTATCGCGGTGAGTGCAGCCAACAGATTCA
AAAAGATATCCTCGTCTGGTGCCCTCTAAGCTAGCTTGACTGACTGAGATACAGCGTACCTTCAGCTCAC
AGACATGATAAGATACATTGATGAGTTTGGACAAACCACAACTAGAATGCAGTGAAAAAAATGCTTTATT
TGTGAAATTTGTGATGCTATTGCTTTATTTGTAACCATTATAAGCTGCAATAAACAAGTTAACAACAACA
ATTGCATTCATTTTATGTTTCAGGTTCAGGGGGAGGTGTGGGAGGTTTTTTAAAGCAAGTAAAACCTCTA
CAAATGTGGTATTGGCCCATCTCTATCGGTATCGTAGCATAACCCCTTGGGGCCTCTAAACGGGTCTTGA
GGGGTTTTTTGTGCCCCTCGGGCCGGATTGCTATCTACCGGCATTGGCGCAGAAAAAAATGCCTGATGCG
ACGCTGCGCGTCTTATACTCCCACATATGCCAGATTCAGCAACGGATACGGCTTCCCCAACTTGCCCACT
TCCATACGTGTCCTCCTTACCAGAAATTTATCCTTAAGGTCGTCAGCTATCCTGCAGGCGATCTCTCGAT
TTCGATCAAGACATTCCTTTAATGGTCTTTTCTGGACACCACTAGGGGTCAGAAGTAGTTCATCAAACTT
TCTTCCCTCCCTAATCTCATTGGTTACCTTGGGCTATCGAAACTTAATTAACCAGTCAAGTCAGCTACTT
GGCGAGATCGACTTGTCTGGGTTTCGACTACGCTCAGAATTGCGTCAGTCAAGTTCGATCTGGTCCTTGC
TATTGCACCCGTTCTCCGATTACGAGTTTCATTTAAATCATGTGAGCAAAAGGCCAGCAAAAGGCCAGGA
ACCGTAAAAAGGCCGCGTTGCTGGCGTTTTTCCATAGGCTCCGCCCCCCTGACGAGCATCACAAAAATCG
ACGCTCAAGTCAGAGGTGGCGAAACCCGACAGGACTATAAAGATACCAGGCGTTTCCCCCTGGAAGCTCC
CTCGTGCGCTCTCCTGTTCCGACCCTGCCGCTTACCGGATACCTGTCCGCCTTTCTCCCTTCGGGAAGCG
TGGCGCTTTCTCATAGCTCACGCTGTAGGTATCTCAGTTCGGTGTAGGTCGTTCGCTCCAAGCTGGGCTG
TGTGCACGAACCCCCCGTTCAGCCCGACCGCTGCGCCTTATCCGGTAACTATCGTCTTGAGTCCAACCCG
GTAAGACACGACTTATCGCCACTGGCAGCAGCCACTGGTAACAGGATTAGCAGAGCGAGGTATGTAGGCG
GTGCTACAGAGTTCTTGAAGTGGTGGCCTAACTACGGCTACACTAGAAGAACAGTATTTGGTATCTGCGC
TCTGCTGAAGCCAGTTACCTTCGGAAAAAGAGTTGGTAGCTCTTGATCCGGCAAACAAACCACCGCTGGT
AGCGGTGGTTTTTTTGTTTGCAAGCAGCAGATTACGCGCAGAAAAAAAGGATCTCAAGAAGATCCTTTGA
TCTTTTCTACGGGGTCTGACGCTCAGTGGAACGAAAACTCACGTTAAGGGATTTTGGTCATGAGATTATC
AAAAAGGATCTTCACCTAGATCCTTTTAAATTAAAAATGAAGTTTTAAATCAATCTAAAGTATATATGAG
TAAACTTGGTCTGACAGTTACCAATGCTTAATCAGTGAGGCACCTATCTCAGCGATCTGTCTATTTCGTT
CATCCATAGTTGCATTTAAATTTCCGAACTCTCCAAGGCCCTCGTCGGAAAATCTTCAAACCTTTCGTCC
GATCCATCTTGCAGGCTACCTCTCGAACGAACTATCGCAAGTCTCTTGGCCGGCCTTGCGCCTTGGCTAT
TGCTTGGCAGCGCCTATCGCCAGGTATTACTCCAATCCCGAATATCCGAGATCGGGATCACCCGAGAGAA
GTTCAACCTACATCCTCAATCCCGATCTATCCGAGATCCGAGGAATATCGAAATCGGGGCGCGCCTGGTG
TACCGAGAACGATCCTCTCAGTGCGAGTCTCGACGATCCATATCGTTGCTTGGCAGTCAGCCAGTCGGAA
TCCAGCTTGGGACCCAGGAAGTCCAATCGTCAGATATTGTACTCAAGCCTGGTCACGGCAGCGTACCGAT
CTGTTTAAACCTAGATATTGATAGTCTGATCGGTCAACGTATAATCGAGTCCTAGCTTTTGCAAACATCT
ATCAAGAGACAGGATCAGCAGGAGGCTTTCGCATGAGTATTCAACATTTCCGTGTCGCCCTTATTCCCTT
TTTTGCGGCATTTTGCCTTCCTGTTTTTGCTCACCCAGAAACGCTGGTGAAAGTAAAAGATGCTGAAGAT
CAGTTGGGTGCGCGAGTGGGTTACATCGAACTGGATCTCAACAGCGGTAAGATCCTTGAGAGTTTTCGCC
CCGAAGAACGCTTTCCAATGATGAGCACTTTTAAAGTTCTGCTATGTGGCGCGGTATTATCCCGTATTGA
CGCCGGGCAAGAGCAACTCGGTCGCCGCATACACTATTCTCAGAATGACTTGGTTGAGTATTCACCAGTC
ACAGAAAAGCATCTTACGGATGGCATGACAGTAAGAGAATTATGCAGTGCTGCCATAACCATGAGTGATA
ACACTGCGGCCAACTTACTTCTGACAACGATTGGAGGACCGAAGGAGCTAACCGCTTTTTTGCACAACAT
GGGGGATCATGTAACTCGCCTTGATCGTTGGGAACCGGAGCTGAATGAAGCCATACCAAACGACGAGCGT
GACACCACGATGCCTGTAGCAATGGCAACAACCTTGCGTAAACTATTAACTGGCGAACTACTTACTCTAG
CTTCCCGGCAACAGTTGATAGACTGGATGGAGGCGGATAAAGTTGCAGGACCACTTCTGCGCTCGGCCCT
TCCGGCTGGCTGGTTTATTGCTGATAAATCTGGAGCCGGTGAGCGTGGGTCTCGCGGTATCATTGCAGCA
CTGGGGCCAGATGGTAAGCCCTCCCGTATCGTAGTTATCTACACGACGGGGAGTCAGGCAACTATGGATG
AACGAAATAGACAGATCGCTGAGATAGGTGCCTCACTGATTAAGCATTGGTAACCGATTCTAGGTGCATT
GGCGCAGAAAAAAATGCCTGATGCGACGCTGCGCGTCTTATACTCCCACATATGCCAGATTCAGCAACGG
ATACGGCTTCCCCAACTTGCCCACTTCCATACGTGTCCTCCTTACCAGAAATTTATCCTTAAGATCCCGA
ATCGTTTAAACTCGACTCTGGCTCTATCGAATCTCCGTCGTTTCGAGCTTACGCGAACAGCCGTGGCGCT
CATTTGCTCGTCGGGCATCGAATCTCGTCAGCTATCGTCAGCTTACCTTTTTGGCAGCGATCGCGGCTCC
CGACATCTTGGACCATTAGCTCCACAGGTATCTTCTTCCCTCTAGTGGTCATAACAGCAGCTTCAGCTAC
CTCTCAATTCAAAAAACCCCTCAAGACCCGTTTAGAGGCCCCAAGGGGTTATGCTATCAATCGTTGCGTT
ACACACACAAAAAACCAACACACATCCATCTTCGATGGATAGCGATTTTATTATCTAACTGCTGATCGAG
TGTAGCCAGATCTAGTAATCAATTACGGGGTCATTAGTTCATAGCCCATATATGGAGTTCCGCGTTACAT
AACTTACGGTAAATGGCCCGCCTGGCTGACCGCCCAACGACCCCCGCCCATTGACGTCAATAATGACGTA
TGTTCCCATAGTAACGCCAATAGGGACTTTCCATTGACGTCAATGGGTGGAGTATTTACGGTAAACTGCC
CACTTGGCAGTACATCAAGTGTATCATATGCCAAGTACGCCCCCTATTGACGTCAATGACGGTAAATGGC
CCGCCTGGCATTATGCCCAGTACATGACCTTATGGGACTTTCCTACTTGGCAGTACATCTACGTATTAGT
CATCGCTATTACCATGCTGATGCGGTTTTGGCAGTACATCAATGGGCGTGGATAGCGGTTTGACTCACGG
GGATTTCCAAGTCTCCACCCCATTGACGTCAATGGGAGTTTGTTTTGGCACCAAAATCAACGGGACTTTC
CAAAATGTCGTAACAACTCCGCCCCATTGACGCAAATGGGCGGTAGGCGTGTACGGTGGGAGGTCTATAT
AAGCAGAGCTGGTTTAGTGAACCGTCAGATCAGATCTTTGTCGATCCTACCATCCACTCGACACACCCGC
CAGCGGCCGC
Features (pLannotate 1.2.2; 17 found; start..end, strand, type, name):
   2825..2841    +  CDS            CBP (fragment): calmodulin-binding peptide derived from skeletal muscle myosin light chain kinase; binds calmodulin with nanomolar affinity in the presence of calcium
   2949..3070    -  polyA_signal   SV40 poly(A) signal: SV40 polyadenylation signal
   3093..3162    -  CDS            large T antigen (fragment): large T antigen from SV40 (simian virus 40)
   3185..3231    +  terminator     T7 terminator: transcription terminator for bacteriophage T7 RNA polymerase
   3261..3397    +  terminator     rrnG terminator: transcription terminator from the E. coli ribosomal RNA rrnG operon (Albrechtsen et al., 1991)
   3442..3513    +  misc_feature   3' β-globin insulator: insulator downstream of the human β-globin locus (Farrell et al., 2002)
   3739..4327    -  rep_origin     ori: high-copy-number ColE1/pMB1/pBR322/pUC origin of replication
   4499..4563    -  CDS            bla(M) (fragment): β-lactamase lacking the signal sequence; bla(M); allows cytosolic expression of β-lactamase
   5073..5933    +  CDS            AmpR: β-lactamase; bla; confers resistance to ampicillin, carbenicillin, and related antibiotics
   5946..6082    +  terminator     rrnG terminator: transcription terminator from the E. coli ribosomal RNA rrnG operon (Albrechtsen et al., 1991)
   6234..6305    +  misc_feature   5' β-globin insulator: insulator upstream of the human β-globin locus (Farrell et al., 2002)
   6310..6356    -  terminator     T7 terminator: transcription terminator for bacteriophage T7 RNA polymerase
   6374..6422    -  polyA_signal   poly(A) signal: synthetic polyadenylation signal
   6503..6806    +  enhancer       CMV enhancer: human cytomegalovirus immediate early enhancer
   6879..6896    -  promoter       CMV promoter (fragment): human cytomegalovirus (CMV) immediate early promoter
   6959..7010    +  promoter       CMVd2 promoter: truncated human cytomegalovirus (CMV) immediate early promoter that yields moderately reduced expression relative to the full-length promoter
   6980..2800    +  CDS            rep (fragment) (across the origin): R1AB_SARS2 - Experimental evidence at protein level: Swiss-Prot protein existence level 1. [2'-O-methyltransferase]: Methyltransferase that mediates mRNA cap 2'-O-ribose methylation to the 5'-cap structure of viral mRNAs. N7-methyl guanosine cap is a prerequisite for binding of nsp16. Therefore plays an essential role in viral mRNAs cap methylation which is essential to evade immune system. From Severe acute respiratory syndrome coronavirus 2 (2019-nCoV) (SARS-CoV-2).
