[The description below was written by a language model from this plasmid's Addgene catalogue record and pLannotate feature annotations shown in this document.]
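Description:
pGBW-m4133580 is a mammalian expression plasmid built on the pTwist_CMV_6 backbone that carries the wild-type SARS-CoV-2 RNA-dependent RNA polymerase, the portion of the ORF1ab replicase polyprotein that catalyses viral RNA synthesis. The catalogue gives an insert of about 2.8 kb in a backbone of about 4.2 kb, and the deposited full sequence is 7,080 nt. It is maintained in E. coli as a high-copy plasmid through a ColE1/pUC-type origin and selected with ampicillin via a complete β-lactamase gene. A second short β-lactamase fragment is also annotated.

Expression is driven by the human cytomegalovirus immediate-early enhancer and promoter. The automated annotation resolves the promoter only as a short fragment and a truncated CMV variant next to the full enhancer. The polymerase coding sequence spans the numbering origin of the circular map and is matched to the SARS-CoV-2 replicase polyprotein. The functional text attached to that hit concerns the 2'-O-methyltransferase of the same polyprotein entry and does not describe this insert. According to the catalogue, the C terminus is fused to a TEV-cleavable calmodulin-binding peptide supplied by the backbone. The feature table detects a fragment of the CBP tag just downstream of the coding region but does not annotate the TEV site. Such a tag permits calcium-dependent capture on calmodulin resin and later removal by protease. An SV40 polyadenylation signal follows, annotated on the reverse strand. The cassette is flanked by β-globin insulator elements, T7 and rrnG transcription terminators and an upstream synthetic poly(A) signal, which help isolate it from read-through transcription. The plasmid suits production of tagged polymerase in mammalian cells for purification or functional study.
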