Addgene plasmid #152762: pGBW-m4133580
Purpose: Mammalian expression plasmid for SARS-CoV-2 RNA-dependent RNA polymerase
Depositing lab: Ginkgo Bioworks & Benjie Chen. Depositing organization: Ginkgo Bioworks.
Backbone
  Vector backbone: pTwist_CMV_6
  Backbone size w/o insert (bp): 4180
  Vector type: Mammalian Expression
Growth in bacteria
  Bacterial resistance: Ampicillin, 100 μg/mL
  Growth temperature: 37°C
  Growth strain: DH5alpha
  Copy number: High Copy
Gene/Insert
  Gene/Insert name: SARS-CoV-2 RNA-dependent RNA polymerase
  Species: Severe acute respiratory syndrome coronavirus 2
  Insert size (bp): 2789
  Mutation: wt
  Entrez Gene: ORF1ab (a.k.a. GU280_gp01)
  Promoter: CMV
  Tag / fusion protein: Cleavable TEV;CBP (C terminal on backbone)
  Cloning method: Unknown
Resource information
  A portion of this plasmid was derived from a plasmid made by: GinkgoBioworks
Depositor comments: NCBI reference sequence: YP_009725307.1
How to cite: pGBW-m4133580 was a gift from Ginkgo Bioworks & Benjie Chen (Addgene plasmid # 152762 ; http://n2t.net/addgene:152762 ; RRID:Addgene_152762)
